>Addgene plasmid #242791 | pAAV-BD-hSynTet-TRE-DIO-mNeonGreen-OLLAS | addgene full sequence | sequence record 486970 | Addgene NGS Result
GAGTGGGTTACATCGAACTGGATCTCAACAGCGGTAAGATCCTTGAGAGTTTTCGCCCCGAAGAACGTTT
TCCAATGATGAGCACTTTTAAAGTTCTGCTATGTGGCGCGGTATTATCCCGTATTGACGCCGGGCAAGAG
CAACTCGGTCGCCGCATACACTATTCTCAGAATGACTTGGTTGAGTACTCACCAGTCACAGAAAAGCATC
TTACGGATGGCATGACAGTAAGAGAATTATGCAGTGCTGCCATAACCATGAGTGATAACACTGCGGCCAA
CTTACTTCTGACAACGATCGGAGGACCGAAGGAGCTAACCGCTTTTTTGCACAACATGGGGGATCATGTA
ACTCGCCTTGATCGTTGGGAACCGGAGCTGAATGAAGCCATACCAAACGACGAGCGTGACACCACGATGC
CTGTAGCAATGGCAACAACGTTGCGCAAACTATTAACTGGCGAACTACTTACTCTAGCTTCCCGGCAACA
ATTAATAGACTGGATGGAGGCGGATAAAGTTGCAGGACCACTTCTGCGCTCGGCCCTTCCGGCTGGCTGG
TTTATTGCTGATAAATCTGGAGCCGGTGAGCGTGGGTCTCGCGGTATCATTGCAGCACTGGGGCCAGATG
GTAAGCCCTCCCGTATCGTAGTTATCTACACGACGGGGAGTCAGGCAACTATGGATGAACGAAATAGACA
GATCGCTGAGATAGGTGCCTCACTGATTAAGCATTGGTAACTGTCAGACCAAGTTTACTCATATATACTT
TAGATTGATTTAAAACTTCATTTTTAATTTAAAAGGATCTAGGTGAAGATCCTTTTTGATAATCTCATGA
CCAAAATCCCTTAACGTGAGTTTTCGTTCCACTGAGCGTCAGACCCCGTAGAAAAGATCAAAGGATCTTC
TTGAGATCCTTTTTTTCTGCGCGTAATCTGCTGCTTGCAAACAAAAAAACCACCGCTACCAGCGGTGGTT
TGTTTGCCGGATCAAGAGCTACCAACTCTTTTTCCGAAGGTAACTGGCTTCAGCAGAGCGCAGATACCAA
ATACTGTTCTTCTAGTGTAGCCGTAGTTAGGCCACCACTTCAAGAACTCTGTAGCACCGCCTACATACCT
CGCTCTGCTAATCCTGTTACCAGTGGCTGCTGCCAGTGGCGATAAGTCGTGTCTTACCGGGTTGGACTCA
AGACGATAGTTACCGGATAAGGCGCAGCGGTCGGGCTGAACGGGGGGTTCGTGCACACAGCCCAGCTTGG
AGCGAACGACCTACACCGAACTGAGATACCTACAGCGTGAGCTATGAGAAAGCGCCACGCTTCCCGAAGG
GAGAAAGGCGGACAGGTATCCGGTAAGCGGCAGGGTCGGAACAGGAGAGCGCACGAGGGAGCTTCCAGGG
GGAAACGCCTGGTATCTTTATAGTCCTGTCGGGTTTCGCCACCTCTGACTTGAGCGTCGATTTTTGTGAT
GCTCGTCAGGGGGGCGGAGCCTATGGAAAAACGCCAGCAACGCGGCCTTTTTACGGTTCCTGGCCTTTTG
CTGGCCTTTTGCTCACATGTCCTGCAGGCAGCTGCGCGCTCGCTCGCTCACTGAGGCCGCCCGGGCGTCG
GGCGACCTTTGGTCGCCCGGCCTCAGTGAGCGAGCGAGCGCGCAGAGAGGGAGTGGCCAACTCCATCACT
AGGGGTTCCTGCGGCCGCAAACTTGTTTATTGCAGCTTATAATGGTTACAAATAAAGCAATAGCATCACA
AATTTCACAAATAAAGCATTTTTTTCACTGCATTCTAGTTGTGGTTTGTCCAAACTCATCAATGTATCTT
ATCATGTCTGAGATCCTTACTTAGTTACCCGGGGAGCATGTCAAGGTCAAAATCGTCAAGAGCGTCAGCA
GGCAGCATATCAAGGTCAAAGTCGTCAAGGGCATCGGCTGGGAGCATGTCTAAGTCAAAATCGTCAAGGG
CGTCGGCCGGCCCGCCGCTTTCGCACTTTAGCTGTTTCTCCAGGCCACATATGATTAGTTCCAGGCCGAA
AAGGAAGGCAGGTTCGGCTCCCTGATGGTCGAACAGCTCAATTGCTTGTCTCAGAAGTGGGGGCATAGAA
TCGGTGGTAGGTGTCTCTCTTTCCTCTTTTGCTACTTGATGCTCCTGATCCTCCAATACGCAGCCCAGTG
TAAAGTGGCCCACGGCGGACAGAGCGTACAGTGCGTTCTCCAGGGAGAAGCCTTGCTGACACAGGAACGC
GAGCTGATTTTCCAGGGTTTCGTACTGTTTCTCTGTTGGGCGGGTGCCGAGATGCACTTTAGCCCCGTCG
CGATGTGAGAGGAGAGCACAGCGGAATGACTTGGCGTTGTTCCGCAGAAAGTCTTGCCATGACTCGCCTT
CCAGGGGGCAGAAGTGGGTATGATGCCTGTCCAGCATCTCGATTGCCAGGGCATCGAGCAGGGCCCGCTT
GTTCTTCACGTGCCAGTACAGGGTAGGCTGCTCAACTCCCAGCTTTTGAGCGAGTTTCCTTGTCGTCAGG
CCTTCGATACCGACTTCATTGAGTAATTCCAGAGCAGAGTTTATGACTTTGCTCTTGTCCAGTCTAGACA
TGGTGAATTCGATATCAAGCTTATCGATACCGTCCGCCGCAGCGCAGATGGTCGCGCCCGTGCCCCCCTA
TCTCGCGCCTCGCGTGGTGCGGTCCGGCTGGGCCGGCGGCGGCGCGGACGCGACCAAGGTGGCCGGGAAG
GGGAGTTTGCGGGGGACCGGCGAGTGACGTCAGCGCGCCTTCAGTGCTGAGGCGGCGGTGGCGCGCGCCG
CCAGGCGGGGGCGAAGGCACTGTCCGCGGTGCTGAAGCTGGCAGTGCGCACGCGCCTCGCCGCATCCTGT
TTCCCCTCCCCCTCTCTGATAGGGGATGCGCAATTTGGGGAATGGGGGTTGGGTGCTTGTCCAGTGGGTC
GGGGTCGGTCGTCAGGTAGGCACCCCCACCCCGCCTCATCCTGGTCCTAAAACCCACTTGCACTCATACG
CAGGGCCCTCTGCAGTATCAAGTGCCACCTGACGTCTCCCTATCAGTGATAGAGAAGTCGACACGTCTCG
AGCTCCCTATCAGTGATAGAGAAGGTACGTCTAGAACGTCTCCCTATCAGTGATAGAGAAGTCGACACGT
CTCGAGCTCCCTATCAGTGATAGAGAAGGTACGTCTAGAACGTCTCCCTATCAGTGATAGAGAAGTCGAC
ACGTCTCGAGCTCCCTATCAGTGATAGAGAAGGTACGTCTAGAACGTCTCCCTATCAGTGATAGAGAAGT
CGACACGTCTCGAGCTCCCTATCAGTGATAGAGAAGCTACCCCCTATATAAGCAGAGCTCGTTTAGTGAA
CCGTCAGATCGCCTGGAGACGCCATCCACGCTGTTTTGACCTCCATAGAAGACACCGGGACCGATCCAGC
CTGGATCCGGTACCGGATCCTCTAGAGTCGACTCCGGAATAACTTCGTATAGGATACTTTATACGAAGTT
ATGCAGAATGGTAGCTGGATTGTAGCTGCTATTAGCAATATGAAACCTCTTAATAACTTCGTATAGCATA
CATTATACGAAGTTATGGCGCGCCTCACTTGTCCAAGGAATTCTTACTTTGATTATCGATAAGCTTGACC
TGGTCGTATCAAAACAGGCAACATCGTCACCAGTCCTACTGAAGAATTCTTAGCTCTTTCCCATCAGTCT
AGGTCCCAGCTCGTTGGCGAATCCGCTGCCTCCCAGCTCGTCCATGCCCATCACATCGGTAAAGGCCTTT
TGCCACTCCTTGAAGTTGAGCTCGGTCTTGGAGTGCTTGAGCTCCGTCTTACGGAACACGTACATCGGCT
GGTTCTTCAGATAGTTAGCCGCCATTGGCTTGGCAAAGGTGTAGGTGGTCCGCGCAGTGCTCCGGTAGCG
CTTGCCATTTCCAGTGGTGTAACTCCACTTAAAGGTACTGATGATGGTTTTGTCGTTGGGGTAAGTCTTC
TTCGACCTGCACCAGTCCGCAGCGGTCAGCGAGTTGGTCATCACAGGACCGTCAGCAGGGAAACCAGTCC
CCTTCACCTGGGCCTCTCCTTTGATGTGGCTTCCCTCGTAGGTGTAGCGGTAGTTAACAGTAAGGGAGGC
ACCATCTTCAAACTGCATTGTGCGATGGACTTGGTATCCGGAGCCATCTACCATGGCGGCCTGGAAAGGC
GACATCCCGTCAGGGTAGGGCAGGTACTGATGGAAGCCATACCCGATATGAGGGACCAGAATCCAGGGGG
AGAACTGGAGGTCACCCTTGGTGGACTTCAGGTTTAACTCCTCATAACCATCATTTGGATTGCCGGTGCC
CTGACCCACCATGTCAAAGTCCACACCGTTGATGGAGCCAAAGATGTGTAACTCATGTGTCGCTGGGAGA
GAGGCCATGTTATCCTCCTCGCCCTTGCTCACCATGGTGGCGCTAGCATAACTTCGTATAAAGTATCCTA
TACGAAGTTATTTGCCTTAACCCAGAAATTATCACTGTTATTCTTTAGAATGGTGCAAAGAATAACTTCG
TATAATGTATGCTATACGAAGTTATGAATTCGATATCAAGCTTATCGATAATCAACCTCTGGATTACAAA
ATTTGTGAAAGATTGACTGGTATTCTTAACTATGTTGCTCCTTTTACGCTATGTGGATACGCTGCTTTAA
TGCCTTTGTATCATGCTATTGCTTCCCGTATGGCTTTCATTTTCTCCTCCTTGTATAAATCCTGGTTGCT
GTCTCTTTATGAGGAGTTGTGGCCCGTTGTCAGGCAACGTGGCGTGGTGTGCACTGTGTTTGCTGACGCA
ACCCCCACTGGTTGGGGCATTGCCACCACCTGTCAGCTCCTTTCCGGGACTTTCGCTTTCCCCCTCCCTA
TTGCCACGGCGGAACTCATCGCCGCCTGCCTTGCCCGCTGCTGGACAGGGGCTCGGCTGTTGGGCACTGA
CAATTCCGTGGTGTTGTCGGGGAAATCATCGTCCTTTCCTTGGCTGCTCGCCTATGTTGCCACCTGGATT
CTGCGCGGGACGTCCTTCTGCTACGTCCCTTCGGCCCTCAATCCAGCGGACCTTCCTTCCCGCGGCCTGC
TGCCGGCTCTGCGGCCTCTTCCGCGTCTTCGCCTTCGCCCTCAGACGAGTCGGATCTCCCTTTGGGCCGC
CTCCCCGCATCGATACCGAGCGCTGCTCGAGAGATCTACGGGTGGCATCCCTGTGACCCCTCCCCAGTGC
CTCTCCTGGCCCTGGAAGTTGCCACTCCAGTGCCCACCAGCCTTGTCCTAATAAAATTAAGTTGCATCAT
TTTGTCTGACTAGGTGTCCTTCTATAATATTATGGGGTGGAGGGGGGTGGTATGGAGCAAGGGGCAAGTT
GGGAAGACAACCTGTAGGGCCTGCGGGGTCTATTGGGAACCAAGCTGGAGTGCAGTGGCACAATCTTGGC
TCACTGCAATCTCCGCCTCCTGGGTTCAAGCGATTCTCCTGCCTCAGCCTCCCGAGTTGTTGGGATTCCA
GGCATGCATGACCAGGCTCAGCTAATTTTTGTTTTTTTGGTAGAGACGGGGTTTCACCATATTGGCCAGG
CTGGTCTCCAACTCCTAATCTCAGGTGATCTACCCACCTTGGCCTCCCAAATTGCTGGGATTACAGGCGT
GAACCACTGCTCCCTTCCCTGTCCTTCTGATTTTGTAGGTAACCACGTGCGGACCGAGCGGCCGCAGGAA
CCCCTAGTGATGGAGTTGGCCACTCCCTCTCTGCGCGCTCGCTCGCTCACTGAGGCCGGGCGACCAAAGG
TCGCCCGACGCCCGGGCTTTGCCCGGGCGGCCTCAGTGAGCGAGCGAGCGCGCAGCTGCCTGCAGGGGCG
CCTGATGCGGTATTTTCTCCTTACGCATCTGTGCGGTATTTCACACCGCATA
[95 nt withheld, positions 5933-6027]
T
[46 nt withheld, positions 6029-6074]
C
[141 nt withheld, positions 6076-6216]
CCTTTGACGTTGGAGTCCACGTTCTTT
[37 nt withheld, positions 6244-6280]
ACTCTATCTCGGGCTATTCTTTTGATTTATAAGGGATTTTGCCGATTTCGGTCTATTGGTTAAAAAATGA
GCTGATTTAACAAAAATTTAACGCGAATTTTAACAAAATATTAACGTTTACAATTTTATGGTGCACTCTC
AGTACAATCTGCTCTGATGCCGCATAGTTAAGCCAGCCCCGACACCCGCCAACACCCGCTGACGCGCCCT
GACGGGCTTGTCTGCTCCCGGCATCCGCTTACAGACAAGCTGTGACCGTCTCCGGGAGCTGCATGTGTCA
GAGGTTTTCACCGTCATCACCGAAACGCGCGAGACGAAAGGGCCTCGTGATACGCCTATTTTTATAGGTT
AATGTCATGATAATAATGGTTTCTTAGACGTCAGGTGGCACTTTTCGGGGAAATGTGCGCGGAACCCCTA
TTTGTTTATTTTTCTAAATACATTCAAATATGTATCCGCTCATGAGACAATAACCCTGATAAATGCTTCA
ATAATATTGAAAAAGGAAGAGTATGAGTATTCAACATTTCCGTGTCGCCCTTATTCCCTTTTTTGCGGCA
TTTTGCCTTCCTGTTTTTGCTCACCCAGAAACGCTGGTGAAAGTAAAAGATGCTGAAGATCAGTTGGGTG
CAC
Features (pLannotate 1.2.2; 35 found; start..end, strand, type, name):
    911..1499    +  rep_origin     ori: high-copy-number ColE1/pMB1/pBR322/pUC origin of replication
   1572..1599    +  repeat_region  AAV2 ITR (fragment): inverted terminal repeat of adeno-associated virus serotype 2 inverted
   1628..1655    +  repeat_region  AAV2 ITR (fragment): inverted terminal repeat of adeno-associated virus serotype 2 inverted
   1700..1821    +  polyA_signal   SV40 poly(A) signal: SV40 polyadenylation signal
   1854..1964    -  CDS            VP48: 3 tandem repeats of the minimal activation domain of herpes simplex virus VP16 (Cheng et al., 2013)
   1894..2591    -  CDS            rtTA3 (fragment): reverse tetracycline transactivator 3 activates expression from Tet-responsive promoters in the presence of doxycycline
   2595..2624    +  misc_feature   MCS (fragment): pBluescript multiple cloning site
   2625..3004    -  promoter       hSyn promoter (fragment): human synapsin I promoter; confers neuron-specific expression (Kügler et al., 2003)
   3046..3066    +  promoter       tight TRE promoter (fragment): Tet-responsive promoter PTight, consisting of seven tet operator sequences followed by the minimal CMV promoter
   3083..3103    +  promoter       tight TRE promoter (fragment): Tet-responsive promoter PTight, consisting of seven tet operator sequences followed by the minimal CMV promoter
   3120..3140    +  promoter       tight TRE promoter (fragment): Tet-responsive promoter PTight, consisting of seven tet operator sequences followed by the minimal CMV promoter
   3157..3177    +  promoter       tight TRE promoter (fragment): Tet-responsive promoter PTight, consisting of seven tet operator sequences followed by the minimal CMV promoter
   3194..3214    +  promoter       tight TRE promoter (fragment): Tet-responsive promoter PTight, consisting of seven tet operator sequences followed by the minimal CMV promoter
   3231..3251    +  promoter       tight TRE promoter (fragment): Tet-responsive promoter PTight, consisting of seven tet operator sequences followed by the minimal CMV promoter
   3268..3288    +  promoter       tight TRE promoter (fragment): Tet-responsive promoter PTight, consisting of seven tet operator sequences followed by the minimal CMV promoter
   3305..3325    +  promoter       tight TRE promoter (fragment): Tet-responsive promoter PTight, consisting of seven tet operator sequences followed by the minimal CMV promoter
   3333..3378    +  promoter       TRE3GV promoter (fragment): 3rd-generation Tet-responsive promoter that can be activated by binding of Tet-On® 3G, optimized for retroviral and lentiviral vectors
   3445..3462    +  misc_feature   MCS (fragment): pUC18/19 multiple cloning site
   3469..3502    +  protein_bind   lox2272: Cre-mediated recombination occurs in the 8-bp core sequence (GGATACTT). lox2272 sites are compatible with each other, but incompatible with loxP or loxN sites (Lee and Saito, 1988). Cre recombinase
   3503..3552    -  intron         β-globin intron (fragment): internally truncated intron from human β-globin
   3553..3586    +  protein_bind   loxP: Cre-mediated recombination occurs in the 8-bp core sequence (GCATACAT). Cre recombinase
   3744..4445    -  CDS            mNeonGreen: mNeonGreen is a basic (constitutively fluorescent) green/yellow fluorescent protein published in 2013, derived from Branchiostoma lanceolatum. It is reported to be a very rapidly-maturing monomer with moderate acid sensitivity.
   4458..4491    -  protein_bind   lox2272: Cre-mediated recombination occurs in the 8-bp core sequence (GGATACTT). lox2272 sites are compatible with each other, but incompatible with loxP or loxN sites (Lee and Saito, 1988). Cre recombinase
   4492..4541    -  intron         β-globin intron (fragment): internally truncated intron from human β-globin
   4542..4575    -  protein_bind   loxP: Cre-mediated recombination occurs in the 8-bp core sequence (GCATACAT). Cre recombinase
   4576..4600    +  misc_feature   MCS (fragment): pBluescript multiple cloning site
   4600..5188    +  misc_feature   WPRE: woodchuck hepatitis virus posttranscriptional regulatory element
   5220..5696    +  polyA_signal   hGH poly(A) signal: human growth hormone polyadenylation signal
   5736..5876    +  repeat_region  AAV2 ITR: inverted terminal repeat of adeno-associated virus serotype 2 inverted
   5881..5932    -  misc_feature   bom (fragment): basis of mobility region from pBR322
   5951..6406    +  rep_origin     f1 ori (sequence partly withheld): f1 bacteriophage origin of replication; arrow indicates direction of (+) strand synthesis
   6407..6456    -  misc_feature   bom (fragment): basis of mobility region from pBR322
   6558..6593    -  CDS            rop (fragment): Rop protein, which maintains plasmids at low copy number; rop
   6688..6792    +  promoter       AmpR promoter: bla
   6793..740     +  CDS            AmpR (across the origin): β-lactamase; bla; confers resistance to ampicillin, carbenicillin, and related antibiotics
