[The description below was written by a language model from this plasmid's Addgene catalogue record and pLannotate feature annotations shown in this document.]
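Description:
pAAV-BD-hSynTet-TRE-DIO-mNeonGreen-OLLAS is a 6.9 kb AAV transfer plasmid built on the pAAV-CAG-GFP backbone. It carries a bidirectional, two-gene payload between AAV2 inverted terminal repeats. In bacteria it is maintained through a high-copy ColE1/pUC-type origin and selected with ampicillin (β-lactamase under its own promoter), and an f1 origin is also present. One ITR is annotated in full, whereas the other is detected only as short fragments. This is common for these repeat-rich elements in automated annotation and sequencing, so it does not by itself establish a defect.

The two expression units diverge from a central promoter region. On the reverse strand, a human synapsin I promoter fragment, which confers neuron-specific expression, drives the transactivator and ends in an SV40 poly(A) signal. The catalogue names this gene tTA-Advanced. The annotation software matched it to an rtTA3 fragment with VP16 minimal activation repeats, most likely because of sequence similarity among Tet transactivators. On the forward strand, an array of tet operator repeats plus a minimal promoter (TRE) faces a Cre-dependent DIO/FLEX cassette. In this cassette mNeonGreen sits in inverted orientation between oppositely oriented lox2272 and loxP pairs, followed by WPRE and the hGH poly(A) signal. The C-terminal OLLAS epitope tag listed in the catalogue is not separately annotated.

Reporter expression therefore needs two conditions. Cre must flip and lock the mNeonGreen-OLLAS coding sequence into the sense orientation, and neuronally expressed tTA must activate the TRE, which amplifies output and is generally suppressible by doxycycline. The design suits bright, Cre-restricted labelling of neurons, detectable by fluorescence or through the epitope tag.
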