Addgene plasmid #242791: pAAV-BD-hSynTet-TRE-DIO-mNeonGreen-OLLAS
Purpose: Bidirectional AAV transfer plasmid expressing hSyn-tTA and TRE-FLEX-mNeonGreen-OLLAS in the other direction.
Depositing lab: Andrew Payne. Depositing organization: E11 Bio, Convergent Research.
Backbone
  Vector backbone: pAAV-CAG-GFP (Addgene Plasmid 37825)
  Backbone manufacturer: Edward Boyden
  Vector type: AAV
Growth in bacteria
  Bacterial resistance: Ampicillin, 100 μg/mL
  Growth temperature: 30°C
  Growth strain: NEB Stable
  Copy number: High Copy
Gene/Insert 1
  Gene/Insert name: mNeonGreen
  Species: Synthetic
  Promoter: TRE
  Tag / fusion protein: OLLAS (C terminal on insert)
  Cloning method: Gibson Cloning
  Sequencing primers: 5′ n/a
Gene/Insert 2
  Gene/Insert name: tTA-Advanced
  Species: Synthetic
  Promoter: hSyn
  Cloning method: Gibson Cloning
  Sequencing primers: 5′ n/a
Terms and licenses: Academic/Nonprofit Terms; Industry Terms: Not Available to Industry
Depositor comments: Please visit https://doi.org/10.1101/2025.09.26.678648 for bioRxiv preprint.
How to cite: pAAV-BD-hSynTet-TRE-DIO-mNeonGreen-OLLAS was a gift from Andrew Payne (Addgene plasmid # 242791 ; http://n2t.net/addgene:242791 ; RRID:Addgene_242791)
